Addgene plasmid #89827: pSUPER-retro-puro-Smad2
Purpose: Knockdown human Smad2 expression in human mammalian cells
Depositing lab: Shengyu Yang. Depositing organization: H. Lee Moffitt Cancer Center and Research Institute. Publication: Fascin protein is critical for transforming growth factor beta protein-induced invasion and filopodia formation in spindle-shaped tumor cells. Sun J, He H, Xiong Y, Lu S, Shen J, Cheng A, Chang WC, Hou MF, Lancaster JM, Kim M, Yang S. J Biol Chem. 2011 Nov 11;286(45):38865-75. doi: 10.1074/jbc.M111.270413. Epub 2011 Sep 13. PubMed 21914811.
Backbone
  Vector backbone: pSUPER.retro.puro
  Backbone manufacturer: oligoengine
  Backbone size w/o insert (bp): 4400
  Total vector size (bp): 4400
  Vector type: Retroviral
  Selectable markers: Puromycin
Growth in bacteria
  Bacterial resistance: Ampicillin, 100 μg/mL
  Growth temperature: 37°C
  Growth strain: NEB Stable
  Copy number: High Copy
Gene/Insert
  Gene/Insert name: SMAD2 shRNA
  gRNA/shRNA sequence: GGATTGCCACATGTTATAT
  Species: H. sapiens (human)
  GenBank ID: NM_005901.5
  Entrez Gene: SMAD2 (a.k.a. CHTD8, JV18, JV18-1, LDS6, MADH2, MADR2, hMAD-2, hSMAD2)
Terms and licenses: Academic/Nonprofit Terms; Industry Terms: Not Available to Industry
How to cite: pSUPER-retro-puro-Smad2 was a gift from Shengyu Yang (Addgene plasmid # 89827 ; http://n2t.net/addgene:89827 ; RRID:Addgene_89827)
