[The description below was written by a language model from this plasmid's Addgene catalogue record and pLannotate feature annotations shown in this document.]
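Description:
pSUPER-retro-puro-Smad2 is a retroviral shRNA vector built on the commercial pSUPER.retro.puro backbone and designed to knock down human SMAD2 in human cells. In bacteria it is maintained through a high-copy ColE1/pUC-type origin and selected with ampicillin via the β-lactamase gene. The remaining bacterial annotations (partial tetracycline resistance, lacZα, lacI, rop and bom sequences, plus lac promoter/operator elements) are backbone remnants with no evident role in the construct's function.

The payload is a short hairpin targeting a 19-nucleotide site in the human SMAD2 transcript. The hairpin itself is not annotated in the feature table, but it presumably lies just downstream of the human H1 RNA promoter, a Pol III promoter suited to producing small, defined RNAs that are processed into siRNA. The viral frame consists of a murine embryonic stem cell virus 5' LTR and packaging signal (Ψ), followed by a truncated MMLV gag segment lacking its start codon, which aids packaging, and a U3-deleted self-inactivating 3' LTR. Between the LTRs, a mouse PGK promoter drives puromycin N-acetyltransferase, so transduced cells can be selected with puromycin. In the circular map the H1 promoter is annotated on the opposite strand to the viral elements and the PGK-PuroR cassette. Because the plasmid lacks functional gag, pol and env genes, these must be supplied in trans by a packaging cell line to produce replication-incompetent virus for stable integration.

The associated publication concerns TGF-β-induced invasion and filopodia formation in tumour cells, consistent with using this vector to test the contribution of SMAD2 to that signalling. The catalogue lists a total size of 4,400 bp, whereas the sequenced record is 6,372 nt; the latter is likely the more reliable figure.
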