Features (pLannotate 1.2.2; 21 found; start..end, strand, type, name):
      1..215     +  promoter       H1 promoter: human H1 RNA promoter
    276..302     +  misc_feature   MCS (fragment): pBluescript multiple cloning site
    319..735     -  CDS            gag (truncated): truncated Moloney murine leukemia virus (MMLV) gag gene lacking the start codon
    802..1143    -  misc_feature   MESV Ψ: packaging signal of murine embryonic stem cell virus
   1207..1723    -  LTR            5' LTR: 5' long terminal repeat from murine embryonic stem cell virus
   1765..1863    -  CDS            env (fragment): murine leukemia virus gPr80 envelope polyprotein precursor; env; proteolytically cleaved into gp70SU and p15TM subunits
   1864..2065    +  CDS            TcR (fragment): tetracycline efflux protein; tet; confers resistance to tetracycline
   2065..2214    +  CDS            lacZα (fragment): LacZα fragment of β-galactosidase; lacZ fragment
   2220..2319    -  misc_feature   bom (fragment): basis of mobility region from pBR322
   2421..2456    -  CDS            rop (fragment): Rop protein, which maintains plasmids at low copy number; rop
   2551..2655    +  promoter       AmpR promoter: bla
   2656..3516    +  CDS            AmpR: β-lactamase; bla; confers resistance to ampicillin, carbenicillin, and related antibiotics
   3687..4275    +  rep_origin     ori: high-copy-number ColE1/pMB1/pBR322/pUC origin of replication
   4458..4550    +  CDS            lacI (fragment): lac repressor; lacI; The lac repressor binds to the lac operator to inhibit transcription in E. coli. This inhibition can be relieved by adding lactose or isopropyl-β-D-thiogalactopyranoside (IPTG).
   4563..4584    +  protein_bind   CAP binding site: CAP binding activates transcription in the presence of cAMP. E. coli catabolite activator protein
   4599..4629    +  promoter       lac promoter: promoter for the E. coli lac operon
   4637..4653    +  protein_bind   lac operator: The lac repressor binds to the lac operator to inhibit transcription in E. coli. This inhibition can be relieved by adding lactose or isopropyl-β-D-thiogalactopyranoside (IPTG). lac repressor encoded by lacI
   4815..5109    -  LTR            3' LTR (ΔU3) (fragment): self-inactivating 3' long terminal repeat (LTR) from Moloney murine leukemia virus
   5106..5140    -  LTR            3' LTR (ΔU3) (fragment): self-inactivating 3' long terminal repeat (LTR) from Moloney murine leukemia virus
   5239..5838    -  CDS            PuroR: puromycin N-acetyltransferase; pac from Streptomyces alboniger; confers resistance to puromycin
   5863..6362    -  promoter       PGK promoter: mouse phosphoglycerate kinase 1 promoter
>Addgene plasmid #89827 | pSUPER-retro-puro-Smad2 | addgene full sequence | sequence record 177968 | Addgene NGS Result
GAACGCTGACGTCATCAACCCGCTCCAAGGAATCGCGGGCCCAGTGTCACTAGGCGGGAACACCCAGCGC
GCGTGCGCCCTGGCAGGAAGATGGCTGTGAGGGACAGGGGAGTGGCGCCCTGCAATATTTGCATGTCGCT
ATGTGTTCTGGGAAATCACCATAAACGTGAAATGTCTTTGGATTTGGGAATCTTATAAGTTCTGTATGAG
ACCACAGATCCCCGGATTGCCACATGTTATATTTCAAGAGAATATAACATGTGGCAATCCTTTTTAAGCT
TATCGATACCGTCGACCTCGAGAGATCGATCTAATTCCGGCGCCTAGAGAAGGAGTGAGGGCTGGATAAA
GGGAGGATCGAGGCGGGGTCGAACGAGGAGGTTCAAGGGGGAGAGACGGGGCGGATGGAGGAAGAGGAGG
CGGAGGCTTAGGGTGTACAAAGGGCTTGACCCAGGGAGGGGGGTCAAAAGCCAAGGCTTCCCAGGTCACG
ATGTAGGGGACCTGGTCTGGGTGTCCATGCGGGCCAGGTGAAAAGACCTTGATCTTAACCTGGGTGATGA
GGTCTCGGTTAAAGGTGCCGTCTCGCGGCCATCCGACGTTAAAGGTTGGCCATTCTGCAGAGCAGAAGGT
AACCCAACGTCTCTTCTTGACATCTACCGACTGGTTGTGAGCGATCCGCTCGACATCTTTCCAGTGACCT
AAGGTCAAACTTAAGGGAGTGGTAACAGTCTGGCCCTAATTTTCAGACAAATACAGAAACACAGTCAGAC
AGAGACAACACAGAACGATGCTGCAGCGCTGCAGCAGACAAGACGCGCGGCTTCGGTTCCAAACCGAAAG
CAAAAATTCAGACGGAGGCGGGAACTGTTTTAGGTTCTCGTCTCCTACCAGAACCACATATCCTGACGGG
GTCGGATTCCACATCGACTCCCTTCCTCAGGTCGGGCCACAAAAACGGCCCCCAAAGTCCCTGGGACGTC
TCCCAGGGTTGCGGCCGGGTGTTCAGAACTCGTCAGTTCCACCACGGGTCCGCCAGATACAGAGCTAGTT
AGCTAACTAGTACAGACGCAGGCGCAAACATTAGATGCCGGCACAAACACGCACAAAGACAGAGACAGAC
ACGAAACGACCGCTGGCCAGCTTACCTCCCGGCGGGGGGGTCGGTGGTCCCTGGGCAGGGGTCTCCAAAT
CTCGGTGGAACCTCCAAATGAAAGACCCCCGAGGTGGGCAGTCAATCAATCTGAGGAGACCCTCCCAAGG
ATCAGCGAGTCCACGATTCGGATGCAAACAGCAAGAGGCTTTATTGGGAATACGGGTACCCGGGCGACGC
AGTCTATCGGAGGACTGGCGCGCCGAGTGAGGGGTTGTGGGCTCTTTTATTGAGCTCGGGGAGCAGAAGC
GCGCGAACAGAAGCGAGAAGCGAACTGATTGGTTAGTTCAAATAAGGCACAGGGTCATTTCAGGTCCTTG
GGGCACCCTGGAAACATCTGATGGTTCTCTAGAAACTGCTGAGGGCGGGACCGCATCTGGGGACCATCTG
TTCTTGGCCCTGAGCCGGGGCAGGAACTGCTTACCACAGATATCCTGTTTGGCCCATATTCTGCTGTCTC
TCTGTTCCTAACCTTGATCTGAACTTCTCTATTCTCAGTTATGTATTTTCCATGCCTTGCAAAATGGCGT
TACTTAAGCTAGCTTGCCAAACCTACAGGTGGGGTCTTTCATTCCCCCCTTTTTCTGGAGACTAAATAAA
ATCTTTTATTTTATCTATGGCTCGTACTCTATAGGCTTCAGCTGGTGATATTGTTGAGTCAAAACTAGAG
CCTGGACCACTGATATCCTGTCTTTAACAAATTGGACTAATCGCCTCTACGCCGGACGCATCGTGGCCGG
CATCACCGGCGCCACAGGTGCGGTTGCTGGCGCCTATATCGCCGACATCACCGATGGGGAAGATCGGGCT
CGCCACTTCGGGCTCATGAGCGCTTGTTTCGGCGTGGGTATGGTGGCAGGCCCCGTGGCCGGGGGACTGT
TGGGCGCCATCTCCTTGCATGCACCATTCCTTGCGCCGTCGTTTTACAACGTCGTGACTGGGAAAACCCT
GGCGTTACCCAACTTAATCGCCTTGCAGCACATCCCCCTTTCGCCAGCTGGCGTAATAGCGAAGAGGCCC
GCACCGATCGCCCTTCCCAACAGTTGCGCAGCCTGAATGGCGAATGGCGCCTGATGCGGTATTTTCTCCT
TACGCATCTGTGCGGTATTTCACACCGCATATGGTGCACTCTCAGTACAATCTGCTCTGATGCCGCATAG
TTAAGCCAGCCCCGACACCCGCCAACACCCGCTGACGCGCCCTGACGGGCTTGTCTGCTCCCGGCATCCG
CTTACAGACAAGCTGTGACCGTCTCCGGGAGCTGCATGTGTCAGAGGTTTTCACCGTCATCACCGAAACG
CGCGAGACGAAAGGGCCTCGTGATACGCCTATTTTTATAGGTTAATGTCATGATAATAATGGTTTCTTAG
ACGTCAGGTGGCACTTTTCGGGGAAATGTGCGCGGAACCCCTATTTGTTTATTTTTCTAAATACATTCAA
ATATGTATCCGCTCATGAGACAATAACCCTGATAAATGCTTCAATAATATTGAAAAAGGAAGAGTATGAG
TATTCAACATTTCCGTGTCGCCCTTATTCCCTTTTTTGCGGCATTTTGCCTTCCTGTTTTTGCTCACCCA
GAAACGCTGGTGAAAGTAAAAGATGCTGAAGATCAGTTGGGTGCACGAGTGGGTTACATCGAACTGGATC
TCAACAGCGGTAAGATCCTTGAGAGTTTTCGCCCCGAAGAACGTTTTCCAATGATGAGCACTTTTAAAGT
TCTGCTATGTGGCGCGGTATTATCCCGTATTGACGCCGGGCAAGAGCAACTCGGTCGCCGCATACACTAT
TCTCAGAATGACTTGGTTGAGTACTCACCAGTCACAGAAAAGCATCTTACGGATGGCATGACAGTAAGAG
AATTATGCAGTGCTGCCATAACCATGAGTGATAACACTGCGGCCAACTTACTTCTGACAACGATCGGAGG
ACCGAAGGAGCTAACCGCTTTTTTGCACAACATGGGGGATCATGTAACTCGCCTTGATCGTTGGGAACCG
GAGCTGAATGAAGCCATACCAAACGACGAGCGTGACACCACGATGCCTGTAGCAATGGCAACAACGTTGC
GCAAACTATTAACTGGCGAACTACTTACTCTAGCTTCCCGGCAACAATTAATAGACTGGATGGAGGCGGA
TAAAGTTGCAGGACCACTTCTGCGCTCGGCCCTTCCGGCTGGCTGGTTTATTGCTGATAAATCTGGAGCC
GGTGAGCGTGGGTCTCGCGGTATCATTGCAGCACTGGGGCCAGATGGTAAGCCCTCCCGTATCGTAGTTA
TCTACACGACGGGGAGTCAGGCAACTATGGATGAACGAAATAGACAGATCGCTGAGATAGGTGCCTCACT
GATTAAGCATTGGTAACTGTCAGACCAAGTTTACTCATATATACTTTAGATTGATTTAAAACTTCATTTT
TAATTTAAAAGGATCTAGGTGAAGATCCTTTTTGATAATCTCATGACCAAAATCCCTTAACGTGAGTTTT
CGTTCCACTGAGCGTCAGACCCCGTAGAAAAGATCAAAGGATCTTCTTGAGATCCTTTTTTTCTGCGCGT
AATCTGCTGCTTGCAAACAAAAAAACCACCGCTACCAGCGGTGGTTTGTTTGCCGGATCAAGAGCTACCA
ACTCTTTTTCCGAAGGTAACTGGCTTCAGCAGAGCGCAGATACCAAATACTGTTCTTCTAGTGTAGCCGT
AGTTAGGCCACCACTTCAAGAACTCTGTAGCACCGCCTACATACCTCGCTCTGCTAATCCTGTTACCAGT
GGCTGCTGCCAGTGGCGATAAGTCGTGTCTTACCGGGTTGGACTCAAGACGATAGTTACCGGATAAGGCG
CAGCGGTCGGGCTGAACGGGGGGTTCGTGCACACAGCCCAGCTTGGAGCGAACGACCTACACCGAACTGA
GATACCTACAGCGTGAGCTATGAGAAAGCGCCACGCTTCCCGAAGGGAGAAAGGCGGACAGGTATCCGGT
AAGCGGCAGGGTCGGAACAGGAGAGCGCACGAGGGAGCTTCCAGGGGGAAACGCCTGGTATCTTTATAGT
CCTGTCGGGTTTCGCCACCTCTGACTTGAGCGTCGATTTTTGTGATGCTCGTCAGGGGGGCGGAGCCTAT
GGAAAAACGCCAGCAACGCGGCCTTTTTACGGTTCCTGGCCTTTTGCTGGCCTTTTGCTCACATGTTCTT
TCCTGCGTTATCCCCTGATTCTGTGGATAACCGTATTACCGCCTTTGAGTGAGCTGATACCGCTCGCCGC
AGCCGAACGACCGAGCGCAGCGAGTCAGTGAGCGAGGAAGCGGAAGAGCGCCCAATACGCAAACCGCCTC
TCCCCGCGCGTTGGCCGATTCATTAATGCAGCTGGCACGACAGGTTTCCCGACTGGAAAGCGGGCAGTGA
GCGCAACGCAATTAATGTGAGTTAGCTCACTCATTAGGCACCCCAGGCTTTACACTTTATGCTTCCGGCT
CGTATGTTGTGTGGAATTGTGAGCGGATAACAATTTCACAATTCTCCCCAGCTCTTTCTGCGCTGTCCAT
AATGAACTATTTCAGGAGTATTGGAGTATGTGGATTCAAAACAGTGGCTAATTGAGTCAGGATTACTTAA
TATTCGACTCCTACCCTCAGAATGTTGTTCTCCAACTTCAAGAAACTGTTACCCATGAAAGACCCCCGCT
GACGGGTAGTCAATCACTCAGAGGAGACCCTCCCAAGGAACAGCGAGACCACAAGTCGGATGCAACTGCA
AGAGGGTTTATTGGATACACGGGTACCCGGGCGACGCAGTCTATCGGAGGACTGGCGCGCCGAGTGAGGG
GTTGTGGGCTCTTTTATTGAGCTCGGGGAGCAGAAGCGCGCGAACAGAAGCGAGAAGCGAACTGATTGGT
TAGTTCAAATAAGGCACAGGGTCATTTCAGGTCCTTGGGGCACCCTGGAAACATCTGATGGTTCTCTAGC
TTGCCAAACCTACAGGTGGGGTCTTTCATTCCCCCCTTTTTCTGGAGACTAAATAAAATCTTTTATTTTA
TCGATGCATGGGGTCGTGCGCTCCTTTCGGTCGGGCGCTGCGGGTCGTGGGGCGGGCGTCAGGCACCGGG
CTTGCGGGTCATGCACCAGGTGCGCGGTCCTTCGGGCACCTCGACGTCGGCGGTGACGGTGAAGCCGAGC
CGCTCGTAGAAGGGGAGGTTGCGGGGCGCGGAGGTCTCCAGGAAGGCGGGCACCCCGGCGCGCTCGGCCG
CCTCCACTCCGGGGAGCACGACGGCGCTGCCCAGACCCTTGCCCTGGTGGTCGGGCGAGACGCCGACGGT
GGCCAGGAACCACGCGGGCTCCTTGGGCCGGTGCGGCGCCAGGAGGCCTTCCATCTGTTGCTGCGCGGCC
AGCCGGGAACCGCTCAACTCGGCCATGCGCGGGCCGATCTCGGCGAACACCGCCCCCGCTTCGACGCTCT
CCGGCGTGGTCCAGACCGCCACCGCGGCGCCGTCGTCCGCGACCCACACCTTGCCGATGTCGAGCCCGAC
GCGCGTGAGGAAGAGTTCTTGCAGCTCGGTGACCCGCTCGATGTGGCGGTCCGGATCGACGGTGTGGCGC
GTGGCGGGGTAGTCGGCGAACGCGGCGGCGAGGGTGCGTACGGCCCTGGGGACGTCGTCGCGGGTGGCGA
GGCGCACCGTGGGCTTGTACTCGGTCATGGTAAGCTAGCTTGGGCTGCAGGTCGAAAGGCCCGGAGATGA
GGAAGAGGAGAACAGCGCGGCAGACGTGCGCTTTTGAAGCGTGCAGAATGCCGGGCCTCCGGAGGACCTT
CGGGCGCCCGCCCCGCCCCTGAGCCCGCCCCTGAGCCNNCCCCCGGACCCACCCCTTCCCAGCCTCTGAG
CCCAGAAAGCGAAGGAGCAAAGCTGCTATTGGCCGCTGCCCCAAAGGCCTACCCGCTTCCATTGCTCAGC
GGTGCTGTCCATCTGCACGAGACTAGTGAGACGTGCTACTTCCATTTGTCACGTCCTGCACGACGCGAGC
TGCGGGGCGGGGGGGAACTTCCTGACTAGGGGAGGAGTAGAAGGTGGCGCGAAGGGGCCACCAAAGAACG
GAGCCGGTTGGCGCCTACCGGTGGATGTGGAATGTGTGCGAGGCCAGAGGCCACTTGTGTAGCGCCAAGT
GCCCAGCGGGGCTGCTAAAGCGCATGCTCCAGACTGCCTTGGGAAAAGCGCCTCCCCTACCCGGTAGAAT
TC
